Addgene plasmid #123435: TRBV7-7
Purpose: construction of TCR
Depositing lab: Catherine Wu. Depositing organization: Dana-Farber Cancer Institute. Publication: A cloning and expression system to probe T-cell receptor specificity and assess functional avidity to neoantigens. Hu Z, Anandappa AJ, Sun J, Kim J, Leet DE, Bozym DJ, Chen C, Williams L, Shukla SA, Zhang W, Tabbaa D, Steelman S, Olive O, Livak KJ, Kishi H, Muraguchi A, Guleria I, Stevens J, Lane WJ, Burkhardt UE, Fritsch EF, Neuberg D, Ott PA, Keskin DB, Hacohen N, Wu CJ. Blood. 2018 Nov 1;132(18):1911-1921. doi: 10.1182/blood-2018-04-843763. Epub 2018 Aug 27. PubMed 30150207.
Backbone
  Vector backbone: pUC57-kanamycin
  Vector type: Bacterial Expression
Growth in bacteria
  Bacterial resistance: Kanamycin, 50 μg/mL
  Growth temperature: 37°C
  Growth strain: DH5alpha
  Copy number: High Copy
Gene/Insert
  Gene/Insert name: TRBV7-7
  Species: H. sapiens (human)
  Mutation: WT
  Entrez Gene: TRBV7-7 (a.k.a. TCRBV6S6A2T, TCRBV7S7, TRBV77)
  Cloning method: Unknown
Terms and licenses: Academic/Nonprofit Terms; Industry Terms: Not Available to Industry
Depositor comments: Cloning Method: Golden Gate.
How to cite: TRBV7-7 was a gift from Catherine Wu (Addgene plasmid # 123435 ; http://n2t.net/addgene:123435 ; RRID:Addgene_123435)
