[The description below was written by a language model from this plasmid's Addgene catalogue record and pLannotate feature annotations shown in this document.]
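Description:
TRBV7-7 is a small (about 3.4 kb) bacterial cloning plasmid built on the pUC57-kanamycin backbone that serves as a modular parts donor for assembling human T-cell receptor genes. It is maintained in E. coli through the high-copy ColE1/pUC origin of replication and selected with kanamycin through an aminoglycoside phosphotransferase (KanR) cassette. The remaining backbone annotations are typical pUC-family remnants: a lac promoter with its operator and CAP binding site, a partial lacZα fragment flanking the insert region, and short fragments of lacI, rop and the bom region. Although catalogued as a bacterial expression vector, nothing in the record indicates a dedicated expression cassette for the insert, and the plasmid appears to function as a storage and donor vector.

The payload is the wild-type human TRBV7-7 gene segment, which encodes the V region of the TCR beta chain variable domain involved in recognising peptide–MHC complexes. The automated annotation labels this roughly 330 bp coding segment as a fragment of TRBV7-9, most likely reflecting the closest database match among highly similar TRBV7 family members rather than a different insert. Immediately downstream on the same strand, the feature table also detects the TCR alpha constant region (TRAC), which the catalogue entry does not mention, and the record does not explain how the two segments are meant to be joined.

The stated purpose is TCR construction, with Golden Gate noted as the cloning method, which suggests the plasmid is one member of a library of V-segment modules combined with other fragments into full-length receptors. The type IIS sites used are not annotated.
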