Features (pLannotate 1.2.2; 11 found; start..end, strand, type, name):
    137..236     +  misc_feature   bom (fragment): basis of mobility region from pBR322
    242..399     -  CDS            lacZα (fragment): LacZα fragment of β-galactosidase; lacZ fragment
    453..779     +  CDS            TRBV7-9 (fragment): TVB79_HUMAN - Experimental evidence at protein level: Swiss-Prot protein existence level 1. V region of the variable domain of T cell receptor (TR) beta chain that participates in the antigen recognition (PubMed:24600447). Alpha-beta T cell receptors are antigen specific receptors which are essential to the immune response and are present on the cell surface of T lymphocytes. Recognize peptide-major histocompatibility (MH) (pMH) complexes that are displayed by antigen presenting cells (APC), a prerequisite for efficient T cell adaptive immunity against pathogens (PubMed:25493333). Binding of a
    842..1249    +  CDS            TRAC: TRAC_HUMAN - Also known as TCRA. Experimental evidence at protein level: Swiss-Prot protein existence level 1. Constant region of T cell receptor (TR) alpha chain (PubMed:24600447). Alpha-beta T cell receptors are antigen specific receptors which are essential to the immune response and are present on the cell surface of T lymphocytes. Recognize peptide-major histocompatibility (MH) (pMH) complexes that are displayed by antigen presenting cells (APC), a prerequisite for efficient T cell adaptive immunity against pathogens (PubMed:25493333). Binding of alpha-beta TR to pMH complex initiates TR-
   1355..1371    -  protein_bind   lac operator: The lac repressor binds to the lac operator to inhibit transcription in E. coli. This inhibition can be relieved by adding lactose or isopropyl-β-D-thiogalactopyranoside (IPTG). lac repressor encoded by lacI
   1379..1409    -  promoter       lac promoter: promoter for the E. coli lac operon
   1424..1445    -  protein_bind   CAP binding site: CAP binding activates transcription in the presence of cAMP. E. coli catabolite activator protein
   1458..1550    -  CDS            lacI (fragment): lac repressor; lacI; The lac repressor binds to the lac operator to inhibit transcription in E. coli. This inhibition can be relieved by adding lactose or isopropyl-β-D-thiogalactopyranoside (IPTG).
   1733..2321    -  rep_origin     ori: high-copy-number ColE1/pMB1/pBR322/pUC origin of replication
   2499..3308    -  CDS            KanR: aminoglycoside phosphotransferase; aph(3')-Ia; confers resistance to kanamycin in bacteria or G418 (Geneticin®) in eukaryotes
   3415..35      +  CDS            rop (fragment) (across the origin): Rop protein, which maintains plasmids at low copy number; rop
>Addgene plasmid #123435 | TRBV7-7 | addgene full sequence | sequence record 245000 | Addgene NGS Result
TCGCGCGTTTCGGTGATGACGGTGAAAACCTCTGACACATGCAGCTCCCGGAGACGGTCACAGCTTGTCT
GTAAGCGGATGCCGGGAGCAGACAAGCCCGTCAGGGCGCGTCAGCGGGTGTTGGCGGGTGTCGGGGCTGG
CTTAACTATGCGGCATCAGAGCAGATTGTACTGAGAGTGCACCATATGCGGTGTGAAATACCGCACAGAT
GCGTAAGGAGAAAATACCGCATCAGGCGCCATTCGCCATTCAGGCTGCGCAACTGTTGGGAAGGGCGATC
GGTGCGGGCCTCTTCGCTATTACGCCAGCTGGCGAAAGGGGGATGTGCTGCAAGGCGATTAAGTTGGGTA
ACGCCAGGGTTTTCCCAGTCACGACGTTGTAAAACGACGGCCAGAGAATTCGAGCTCGGTACCTCGCGAA
TACATCTAGATGGGGATCCACCGGTCGCCACCATGGGTACCAGTCTCCTATGCTGGGTGGTCCTGGGTTT
CCTAGGGACAGATCACACAGGTGCTGGAGTCTCCCAGTCTCCCAGGTACAAAGTCACAAAGAGGGGACAG
GATGTAACTCTCAGGTGTGATCCAATTTCGAGTCATGCAACCCTTTATTGGTATCAACAGGCCCTGGGGC
AGGGCCCAGAGTTTCTGACTTACTTCAATTATGAAGCTCAACCAGACAAATCAGGGCTGCCCAGTGATCG
GTTCTCTGCAGAGAGGCCTGAGGGATCCATCTCCACTCTGACGATTCAGCGCACAGAGCAGCGGGACTCA
GCCATGTATGAGACCTAAGGTGGTGGTGGTTCTGGTTCTGGTTCTGGTGGTGGTTCTGGTGGTGGTCTCT
TGACCCTGCCGTGTACCAGCTGAGAGACTCTAAATCCAGTGACAAGTCTGTCTGCCTATTCACCGATTTT
GATTCTCAAACAAATGTGTCACAAAGTAAGGATTCTGATGTGTATATCACAGACAAAACTGTGCTAGACA
TGAGGTCTATGGACTTCAAGAGCAACAGTGCTGTGGCCTGGAGCAACAAATCTGACTTTGCATGTGCAAA
CGCCTTCAACAACAGCATTATTCCAGAAGACACCTTCTTCCCCAGCCCAGAAAGTTCCTGTGATGTCAAG
CTGGTCGAGAAAAGCTTTGAAACAGATACGAACCTAAACTTTCAAAACCTGTCAGTGATTGGGTTCCGAA
TCCTCCTCCTGAAAGTGGCCGGGTTTAATCTGCTCATGACGCTGCGGCTGTGGTCCAGCTAAAGCGGCCG
CGTCGACAATCAAATCGGATCCCGGGCCCGTCGACTGCAGAGGCCTGCATGCAAGCTTGGTGTAATCATG
GTCATAGCTGTTTCCTGTGTGAAATTGTTATCCGCTCACAATTCCACACAACATACGAGCCGGAAGCATA
AAGTGTAAAGCCTGGGGTGCCTAATGAGTGAGCTAACTCACATTAATTGCGTTGCGCTCACTGCCCGCTT
TCCAGTCGGGAAACCTGTCGTGCCAGCTGCATTAATGAATCGGCCAACGCGCGGGGAGAGGCGGTTTGCG
TATTGGGCGCTCTTCCGCTTCCTCGCTCACTGACTCGCTGCGCTCGGTCGTTCGGCTGCGGCGAGCGGTA
TCAGCTCACTCAAAGGCGGTAATACGGTTATCCACAGAATCAGGGGATAACGCAGGAAAGAACATGTGAG
CAAAAGGCCAGCAAAAGGCCAGGAACCGTAAAAAGGCCGCGTTGCTGGCGTTTTTCCATAGGCTCCGCCC
CCCTGACGAGCATCACAAAAATCGACGCTCAAGTCAGAGGTGGCGAAACCCGACAGGACTATAAAGATAC
CAGGCGTTTCCCCCTGGAAGCTCCCTCGTGCGCTCTCCTGTTCCGACCCTGCCGCTTACCGGATACCTGT
CCGCCTTTCTCCCTTCGGGAAGCGTGGCGCTTTCTCATAGCTCACGCTGTAGGTATCTCAGTTCGGTGTA
GGTCGTTCGCTCCAAGCTGGGCTGTGTGCACGAACCCCCCGTTCAGCCCGACCGCTGCGCCTTATCCGGT
AACTATCGTCTTGAGTCCAACCCGGTAAGACACGACTTATCGCCACTGGCAGCAGCCACTGGTAACAGGA
TTAGCAGAGCGAGGTATGTAGGCGGTGCTACAGAGTTCTTGAAGTGGTGGCCTAACTACGGCTACACTAG
AAGAACAGTATTTGGTATCTGCGCTCTGCTGAAGCCAGTTACCTTCGGAAAAAGAGTTGGTAGCTCTTGA
TCCGGCAAACAAACCACCGCTGGTAGCGGTGGTTTTTTTGTTTGCAAGCAGCAGATTACGCGCAGAAAAA
AAGGATCTCAAGAAGATCCTTTGATCTTTTCTACGGGGTCTGACGCTCAGTGGAACGAAAACTCACGTTA
AGGGATTTTGGTCATGAGATTATCAAAAAGGATCTTCACCTAGATCCTTTTAAATTAAAAATGAAGTTTT
AAATCAAGCCCAATCTGAATAATGTTACAACCAATTAACCAATTCTGATTAGAAAAACTCATCGAGCATC
AAATGAAACTGCAATTTATTCATATCAGGATTATCAATACCATATTTTTGAAAAAGCCGTTTCTGTAATG
AAGGAGAAAACTCACCGAGGCAGTTCCATAGGATGGCAAGATCCTGGTATCGGTCTGCGATTCCGACTCG
TCCAACATCAATACAACCTATTAATTTCCCCTCGTCAAAAATAAGGTTATCAAGTGAGAAATCACCATGA
GTGACGACTGAATCCGGTGAGAATGGCAAAAGTTTATGCATTTCTTTCCAGACTTGTTCAACAGGCCAGC
CATTACGCTCGTCATCAAAATCACTCGCATCAACCAAACCGTTATTCATTCGTGATTGCGCCTGAGCGAG
ACGAAATACGCGATCGCTGTTAAAAGGACAATTACAAACAGGAATCGAATGCAACCGGCGCAGGAACACT
GCCAGCGCATCAACAATATTTTCACCTGAATCAGGATATTCTTCTAATACCTGGAATGCTGTTTTTCCGG
GGATCGCAGTGGTGAGTAACCATGCATCATCAGGAGTACGGATAAAATGCTTGATGGTCGGAAGAGGCAT
AAATTCCGTCAGCCAGTTTAGTCTGACCATCTCATCTGTAACATCATTGGCAACGCTACCTTTGCCATGT
TTCAGAAACAACTCTGGCGCATCGGGCTTCCCATACAAGCGATAGATTGTCGCACCTGATTGCCCGACAT
TATCGCGAGCCCATTTATACCCATATAAATCAGCATCCATGTTGGAATTTAATCGCGGCCTCGACGTTTC
CCGTTGAATATGGCTCATAACACCCCTTGTATTACTGTTTATGTAAGCAGACAGTTTTATTGTTCATGAT
GATATATTTTTATCTTGTGCAATGTAACATCAGAGATTTTGAGACACGGGCCAGAGCTGCA
